Addgene plasmid #240726: BCTVΔVSΔREP-YPET-pDGB3alpha1
Purpose: BCTV vector for YPET expression. Lacks the BCTV virion sense ORFs and Rep has been mutated.
Depositing lab: Jose Alonso. Depositing organization: North Carolina State University. Publication: Development of Modular Geminivirus-Based Vectors for High Cargo Expression and Gene Targeting in Plants. Neubauer M, Vollen K, Zhao C, Ascencio-Ibanez JT, Hanley-Bowdoin L, Stepanova AN, Alonso JM. Plant Biotechnol J. 2025 Sep 21. doi: 10.1111/pbi.70320. PubMed 40976866.
Backbone
  Vector backbone: pDGB3alpha1
  Vector type: Plant Expression
Growth in bacteria
  Bacterial resistance: Kanamycin, 50 μg/mL
  Growth temperature: 37°C
  Growth strain: DH5alpha
  Copy number: High Copy
Gene/Insert
  Gene/Insert name: YPET
  Species: Beet Curly Top Virus
  Mutation: 2 stop codons inserted in Rep
  Cloning method: Golden Gate
Terms and licenses: Academic/Nonprofit Terms; Industry Terms: Not Available to Industry
How to cite: BCTVΔVSΔREP-YPET-pDGB3alpha1 was a gift from Jose Alonso (Addgene plasmid # 240726 ; http://n2t.net/addgene:240726 ; RRID:Addgene_240726)
