[The description below was written by a language model from this plasmid's Addgene catalogue record and pLannotate feature annotations shown in this document.]
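Description:
BCTVΔVSΔREP-YPET-pDGB3alpha1 is a plant expression construct built by Golden Gate assembly in the pDGB3alpha1 binary backbone, carrying a modified Beet curly top virus (BCTV, a geminivirus) genome as a vehicle for the yellow fluorescent protein YPet. The backbone has the layout typical of an Agrobacterium T-DNA vector. Nopaline-type left and right border repeats flank the cargo. The pVS1 oriV with its RepA replication and StaA stability proteins supports maintenance in Agrobacterium. A high-copy ColE1/pMB1-type origin, together with the pBR322 bom region and a remnant of rop, supports propagation in E. coli. Selection in bacteria is by kanamycin through an aph(3')-Ia gene located outside the T-DNA borders. No plant selectable marker is annotated.

Between the borders, the viral cassette has had the BCTV virion-sense open reading frames removed, and the YPet coding sequence sits in the forward orientation. The complementary-sense side of the viral genome is retained on the opposite strand. The annotation detects C2, a suppressor of RNA silencing and host defence, and C4, a pathogenesis determinant that induces cell division. Rep is not annotated as a feature, consistent with the record's statement that it has been disrupted by two inserted stop codons. Since Rep initiates geminiviral rolling-circle replication, this version would be expected to be unable to amplify its own replicon. It could therefore serve as a non-replicating comparison for Rep-competent vectors, or depend on Rep supplied from elsewhere, though the record does not state either use explicitly. The promoter driving YPet and the viral intergenic region are also not identified in the feature table. The construct belongs to a modular geminivirus vector set developed for high cargo expression and gene targeting in plants.
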