Features (pLannotate 1.2.2; 13 found; start..end, strand, type, name):
     18..42      +  misc_feature   RB T-DNA repeat: right border repeat from nopaline C58 T-DNA
    382..783     +  CDS            Y4CG_SINFN (fragment): Protein inferred from homology: Swiss-Prot protein existence level 3. From Sinorhizobium fredii (strain NBRC 101917 / NGR234).
   1343..1972    +  CDS            pVS1 StaA: stability protein from the Pseudomonas plasmid pVS1 (Heeb et al., 2000)
   2401..3474    +  CDS            pVS1 RepA: replication protein from the Pseudomonas plasmid pVS1 (Heeb et al., 2000)
   3540..3734    +  rep_origin     pVS1 oriV: origin of replication for the Pseudomonas plasmid pVS1 (Heeb et al., 2000)
   3937..3976    +  CDS            rop (fragment): Rop protein, which maintains plasmids at low copy number; rop
   4078..4218    +  misc_feature   bom: basis of mobility region from pBR322
   4404..4992    -  rep_origin     ori: high-copy-number ColE1/pMB1/pBR322/pUC origin of replication
   5080..5895    -  CDS            KanR: aminoglycoside phosphotransferase; aph(3')-Ia; confers resistance to kanamycin in bacteria or G418 (Geneticin®) in eukaryotes
   6328..6352    +  misc_feature   LB T-DNA repeat: left border repeat from nopaline C58 T-DNA
   6735..7445    +  CDS            YPet: YPet is a basic (constitutively fluorescent) yellow fluorescent protein published in 2005, derived from Aequorea victoria. It has moderate acid sensitivity.
   7598..8116    -  CDS            C2_BCTVC: Experimental evidence at protein level: Swiss-Prot protein existence level 1. Acts as a suppressor of RNA-mediated gene silencing, also known as post-transcriptional gene silencing (PTGS), a mechanism of plant viral defense that limits the accumulation of viral RNAs. Suppresses the host RNA silencing by inhibiting adenosine kinase 2 (ADK2), a kinase involved in a general methylation pathway. Also suppresses the host basal defense by interacting with and inhibiting SNF1 kinase, a key regulator of cell metabolism implicated in innate antiviral defense. Determines pathogenicity. From Beet curly t
   8573..8827    -  CDS            AC4_BCTVC: Experimental evidence at protein level: Swiss-Prot protein existence level 1. Major determinant of pathogenesis that affects the hyperplastic response of the host to viral infection. Mediates the induction of cell division in permissive cells, mainly in phloem. May act as a suppressor of RNA-mediated gene silencing, also known as post- transcriptional gene silencing (PTGS), a mechanism of plant viral defense that limits the accumulation of viral RNAs. From Beet curly top virus (strain California/Logan) (BCTV).
>Addgene plasmid #240726 | BCTVΔVSΔREP-YPET-pDGB3alpha1 | addgene full sequence | sequence record 483998 | Addgene NGS Result
TGTCATGAGACGAATTCTGACAGGATATATTGGCGGGTAAACCTAAGAGAAAAGAGCGTTTATTAGAATA
ATCGGATATTTAAAAGGGCGTGAAAAGGTTTATCCGTTCGTCCATTTGTATGTGCATGCCAACCACAGGG
TTCCCCTCGGGATCAAAGTACTTTGATCCAACCCCTCCGCTGCTATAGTGCAGTCGGCTTCTGACGTTCA
GTGCAGCCGTCATCTGAAAACGACATGTCGCACAAGTCCTAAGTTACGCGACAGGCTGCCGCCCTGCCCT
TTTCCTGGCGTTTTCTTGTCGCGTGTTTTAGTCGCATAAAGTAGAATACTTGCGACTAGAACCGGAGACA
TTACGCCATGAACAAGAGCGCCGCCGCTGGCCTGCTGGGCTATGCCCGCGTCAGCACCGACGACCAGGAC
TTGACCAACCAACGGGCCGAACTGCACGCGGCCGGCTGCACCAAGCTGTTTTCCGAGAAGATCACCGGCA
CCAGGCGCGACCGCCCGGAGCTGGCCAGGATGCTTGACCACCTACGCCCTGGCGACGTTGTGACAGTGAC
CAGGCTAGACCGCCTGGCCCGCAGCACCCGCGACCTACTGGACATTGCCGAGCGCATCCAGGAGGCCGGC
GCGGGCCTGCGTAGCCTGGCAGAGCCGTGGGCCGACACCACCACGCCGGCCGGCCGCATGGTGTTGACCG
TGTTCGCCGGCATTGCCGAGTTCGAGCGTTCCCTAATCATCGACCGCACCCGGAGCGGGCGCGAGGCCGC
CAAGGCCCGAGGCGTGAAGTTTGGCCCCCGCCCTACCCTCACCCCGGCACAGATCGCGCACGCCCGCGAG
CTGATCGACCAGGAAGGCCGCACCGTGAAAGAGGCGGCTGCACTGCTTGGCGTGCATCGCTCGACCCTGT
ACCGCGCACTTGAGCGCAGCGAGGAAGTGACGCCCACCGAGGCCAGGCGGCGCGGTGCCTTCCGTGAGGA
CGCATTGACCGAGGCCGACGCCCTGGCGGCCGCCGAGAATGAACGCCAAGAGGAACAAGCATGAAACCGC
ACCAGGACGGCCAGGACGAACCGTTTTTCATTACCGAAGAGATCGAGGCGGAGATGATCGCGGCCGGGTA
CGTGTTCGAGCCGCCCGCGCACCTCTCAACCGTGCGGCTGCATGAAATCCTGGCCGGTTTGTCTGATGCC
AAGCTGGCGGCCTGGCCGGCCAGCTTGGCCGCTGAAGAAACCGAGCGCCGCCGTCTAAAAAGGTGATGTG
TATTTGAGTAAAACAGCTTGCGTCATGCGGTCGCTGCGTATATGATGCGATGAGTAAATAAACAAATACG
CAAGGGGAACGCATGAAGGTTATCGCTGTACTTAACCAGAAAGGCGGGTCAGGCAAGACGACCATCGCAA
CCCATCTAGCCCGCGCCCTGCAACTCGCCGGGGCCGATGTTCTGTTAGTCGATTCCGATCCCCAGGGCAG
TGCCCGCGATTGGGCGGCCGTGCGGGAAGATCAACCGCTAACCGTTGTCGGCATCGACCGCCCGACGATT
GACCGCGACGTGAAGGCCATCGGCCGGCGCGACTTCGTAGTGATCGACGGAGCGCCCCAGGCGGCGGACT
TGGCTGTGTCCGCGATCAAGGCAGCCGACTTCGTGCTGATTCCGGTGCAGCCAAGCCCTTACGACATATG
GGCCACCGCCGACCTGGTGGAGCTGGTTAAGCAGCGCATTGAGGTCACGGATGGAAGGCTACAAGCGGCC
TTTGTCGTGTCGCGGGCGATCAAAGGCACGCGCATCGGCGGTGAGGTTGCCGAGGCGCTGGCCGGGTACG
AGCTGCCCATTCTTGAGTCCCGTATCACGCAGCGCGTGAGCTACCCAGGCACTGCCGCCGCCGGCACAAC
CGTTCTTGAATCAGAACCCGAGGGCGACGCTGCCCGCGAGGTCCAGGCGCTGGCCGCTGAAATTAAATCA
AAACTCATTTGAGTTAATGAGGTAAAGAGAAAATGAGCAAAAGCACAAACACGCTAAGTGCCGGCCGTCC
GAGCGCACGCAGCAGCAAGGCTGCAACGTTGGCCAGCCTGGCAGACACGCCAGCCATGAAGCGGGTCAAC
TTTCAGTTGCCGGCGGAGGATCACACCAAGCTGAAGATGTACGCGGTACGCCAAGGCAAGACCATTACCG
AGCTGCTATCTGAATACATCGCGCAGCTACCAGAGTAAATGAGCAAATGAATAAATGAGTAGATGAATTT
TAGCGGCTAAAGGAGGCGGCATGGAAAATCAAGAACAACCAGGCACCGACGCCGTGGAATGCCCCATGTG
TGGAGGAACGGGCGGTTGGCCAGGCGTAAGCGGCTGGGTTGCCTGCCGGCCCTGCAATGGCACTGGAACC
CCCAAGCCCGAGGAATCGGCGTGAGCGGTCGCAAACCATCCGGCCCGGTACAAATCGGCGCGGCGCTGGG
TGATGACCTGGTGGAGAAGTTGAAGGCCGCGCAGGCCGCCCAGCGGCAACGCATCGAGGCAGAAGCACGC
CCCGGTGAATCGTGGCAAGCGGCCGCTGATCGAATCCGCAAAGAATCCCGGCAACCGCCGGCAGCCGGTG
CGCCGTCGATTAGGAAGCCGCCCAAGGGCGACGAGCAACCAGATTTTTTCGTTCCGATGCTCTATGACGT
GGGCACCCGCGATAGTCGCAGCATCATGGACGTGGCCGTTTTCCGTCTGTCGAAGCGTGACCGACGAGCT
GGCGAGGTGATCCGCTACGAGCTTCCAGACGGGCACGTAGAGGTTTCCGCAGGGCCGGCCGGCATGGCCA
GTGTGTGGGATTACGACCTGGTACTGATGGCGGTTTCCCATCTAACCGAATCCATGAACCGATACCGGGA
AGGGAAGGGAGACAAGCCCGGCCGCGTGTTCCGTCCACACGTTGCGGACGTACTCAAGTTCTGCCGGCGA
GCCGATGGCGGAAAGCAGAAAGACGACCTGGTAGAAACCTGCATTCGGTTAAACACCACGCACGTTGCCA
TGCAGCGTACGAAGAAGGCCAAGAACGGCCGCCTGGTGACGGTATCCGAGGGTGAAGCCTTGATTAGCCG
CTACAAGATCGTAAAGAGCGAAACCGGGCGGCCGGAGTACATCGAGATCGAGCTAGCTGATTGGATGTAC
CGCGAGATCACAGAAGGCAAGAACCCGGACGTGCTGACGGTTCACCCCGATTACTTTTTGATCGATCCCG
GCATCGGCCGTTTTCTCTACCGCCTGGCACGCCGCGCCGCAGGCAAGGCAGAAGCCAGATGGTTGTTCAA
GACGATCTACGAACGCAGTGGCAGCGCCGGAGAGTTCAAGAAGTTCTGTTTCACCGTGCGCAAGCTGATC
GGGTCAAATGACCTGCCGGAGTACGATTTGAAGGAGGAGGCGGGGCAGGCTGGCCCGATCCTAGTCATGC
GCTACCGCAACCTGATCGAGGGCGAAGCATCCGCCGGTTCCTAATGTACGGAGCAGATGCTAGGGCAAAT
TGCCCTAGCAGGGGAAAAAGGTCGAAAAGGACTCTTTCCTGTGGATAGCACGTACATTGGGAACCCAAAG
CCGTACATTGGGAACCGGAACCCGTACATTGGGAACCCAAAGCCGTACATTGGGAACCGGTCACACATGT
AAGTGACTGATATAAAAGAGAAAAAAGGCGATTTTTCCGCCTAAAACTCTTTAAAACTTATTAAAACTCT
TAAAACCCGCCTGGCCTGTGCATAACTGTCTGGCCAGCGCACAGCCGAAGAGCTGCAAAAAGCGCCTACC
CTTCGGTCGCTGCGCTCCCTACGCCCCGCCGCTTCGCGTCGGCCTATCGCGGCCGCTGGCCGCTCAAAAA
TGGCTGGCCTACGGCCAGGCAATCTACCAGGGCGCGGACAAGCCGCGCCGTCGCCACTCGACCGCCGGCG
CCCACATCAAGGCACCCTGCCTCGCGCGTTTCGGTGATGACGGTGAAAACCTCTGACACATGCAGCTCCC
GGTGACGGTCACAGCTTGTCTGTAAGCGGATGCCGGGAGCAGACAAGCCCGTCAGGGCGCGTCAGCGGGT
GTTGGCGGGTGTCGGGGCGCAGCCATGACCCAGTCACGTAGCGATAGCGGAGTGTATACTGGCTTAACTA
TGCGGCATCAGAGCAGATTGTACTGAGAGTGCACCATATGCGGTGTGAAATACCGCACAGATGCGTAAGG
AGAAAATACCGCATCAGGCGCTCTTCCGCTTCCTCGCTCACTGACTCGCTGCGCTCGGTCGTTCGGCTGC
GGCGAGCGGTATCAGCTCACTCAAAGGCGGTAATACGGTTATCCACAGAATCAGGGGATAACGCAGGAAA
GAACATGTGAGCAAAAGGCCAGCAAAAGGCCAGGAACCGTAAAAAGGCCGCGTTGCTGGCGTTTTTCCAT
AGGCTCCGCCCCCCTGACGAGCATCACAAAAATCGACGCTCAAGTCAGAGGTGGCGAAACCCGACAGGAC
TATAAAGATACCAGGCGTTTCCCCCTGGAAGCTCCCTCGTGCGCTCTCCTGTTCCGACCCTGCCGCTTAC
CGGATACCTGTCCGCCTTTCTCCCTTCGGGAAGCGTGGCGCTTTCTCATAGCTCACGCTGTAGGTATCTC
AGTTCGGTGTAGGTCGTTCGCTCCAAGCTGGGCTGTGTGCACGAACCCCCCGTTCAGCCCGACCGCTGCG
CCTTATCCGGTAACTATCGTCTTGAGTCCAACCCGGTAAGACACGACTTATCGCCACTGGCAGCAGCCAC
TGGTAACAGGATTAGCAGAGCGAGGTATGTAGGCGGTGCTACAGAGTTCTTGAAGTGGTGGCCTAACTAC
GGCTACACTAGAAGGACAGTATTTGGTATCTGCGCTCTGCTGAAGCCAGTTACCTTCGGAAAAAGAGTTG
GTAGCTCTTGATCCGGCAAACAAACCACCGCTGGTAGCGGTGGTTTTTTTGTTTGCAAGCAGCAGATTAC
GCGCAGAAAAAAAGGATCTCAAGAAGATCCTTTGATCTTTTCTACGGGGTCTGACGCTCAGTGGAACGAA
AACTCACGTTAAGGGATTTTGGTCATGCATTCTAGGTGATTAGAAAAACTCATCGAGCATCAAATGAAAC
TGCAATTTATTCATATCAGGATTATCAATACCATATTTTTGAAAAAGCCGTTTCTGTAATGAAGGAGAAA
ACTCACCGAGGCAGTTCCATAGGATGGCAAGATCCTGGTATCGGTCTGCGATTCCGACTCGTCCAACATC
AATACAACCTATTAATTTCCCCTCGTCAAAAATAAGGTTATCAAGTGAGAAATCACCATGAGTGACGACT
GAATCCGGTGAGAATGGCAAAAGTTTATGCATTTCTTTCCAGACTTGTTCAACAGGCCAGCCATTACGCT
CGTCATCAAAATCACTCGCATCAACCAAACCGTTATTCATTCGTGATTGCGCCTGAGCGAGTCGAAATAC
GCGATCGCTGTTAAAAGGACAATTACAAACAGGAATCGAATGCAACCGGCGCAGGAACACTGCCAGCGCA
TCAACAATATTTTCACCTGAATCAGGATATTCTTCTAATACCTGGAATGCTGTTTTCCCTGGGATCGCAG
TGGTGAGTAACCATGCATCATCAGGAGTACGGATAAAATGCTTGATGGTCGGAAGAGGCATAAATTCCGT
CAGCCAGTTTAGTCTGACCATCTCATCTGTAACATCATTGGCAACGCTACCTTTGCCATGTTTCAGAAAC
AACTCTGGCGCATCGGGCTTCCCATACAATCGGTAGATTGTCGCACCTGATTGCCCGACATTATCGCGAG
CCCATTTATACCCATATAAATCAGCATCCATGTTGGAATTTAATCGCGGCCTTGAGCAAGACGTTTCCCG
TTGAATATGGCTCATAACAGAACTTATTATTTCCTTCCTCTTTTCTACAGTATTTAAAGATACCCCAAGA
AGCTAATTATAACAAGACGAACTCCAATTCACTGTTCCTTGCATTCTAAAACCTTAAATACCAGAAAACA
GCTTTTTCAAAGTTGTTTTCAAAGTTGGCGTATAACATAGTATCGACGGAGCCGATTTTGAAACCGCGGT
GATCACAGGCAGCAACGCTCTGTCATCGTTACAATCAACATGCTACCCTCCGCGAGATCATCCGTGTTTC
AAACCCGGCAGCTTAGTTGCCGTTCTTCCGAATAGCATCGGTAACATGAGCAAAGTCTGCCGCCTTACAA
CGGCTCTCCCGCTGACGCCGTCCCGGACTGATGGGCTGCCTGTATCGAGTGGTGATTTTGTGCCGAGCTG
CCGGTCGGGGAGCTGTTGGCTGGCTGGTGGCAGGATATATTGTGGTGTAAACATAACGAATTCGTCTCAG
GAGCCGTTATAATATTACCGGATGGCCCGAAAAAAATGGGCAACCAATCAAAACGTGACACGTGGAAGGG
TACTGTAGAATGATGTGACGTTTTTGAGCGGGAAACTTCCTGAAGAAGATTCCTTTCAGATAAGATTTGT
TGACTGGTCAATAGAAGGGGACAACTTTATTAAAGTAACTTTACTTTATTAAAAGTAAAGTTAGTGGGCC
CCACAGGAAACTTGCTCAGCAAGTTTTAAGTGGGCCCCACAGGAAACTTGCTCAGCAAGTTTTAACTGGG
CCCCGCAGGAAACTTGCTCAGCAAGTTTTGCATTATGTCGTTTTATATACATTTTTTTTACATGTATATG
TACTTATAACCATGTCAAAGGGAGAGGAACTTTTCACCGGAGTGGTCCCTATCCTCGTTGAGCTCGATGG
TGATGTTAACGGGCATAAATTTTCTGTGAGTGGAGAGGGGGAAGGTGATGCTACATATGGAAAACTCACT
TTGAAGCTTTTGTGTACTACAGGGAAGTTGCCGGTTCCATGGCCTACACTCGTTACAACCCTTGGTTATG
GATTGCAATGTTTCGCCAGATACCCGGATCACATGAAGCAGCATGATTTCTTTAAGTCAGCCATGCCAGA
AGGATACGTCCAAGAGCGTACTATCTTTTTTAAAGATGATGGTAATTATAAAACCAGAGCAGAAGTTAAA
TTTGAAGGTGATACTTTGGTCAATAGGATAGAATTGAAGGGAATCGATTTTAAAGAAGATGGTAATATTT
TGGGGCATAAACTCGAATACAATTATAACAGTCATAACGTCTATATCACCGCTGACAAGCAAAAAAATGG
AATCAAGGCTAACTTTAAGATCCGTCATAACATAGAAGATGGGGGAGTGCAACTTGCAGATCATTACCAA
CAAAACACCCCTATCGGGGATGGTCCGGTTTTGCTCCCTGACAATCATTACCTCTCTTACCAATCTGCAC
TCTTTAAAGATCCTAACGAAAAGAGGGATCATATGGTCCTTTTGGAATTTTTGACCGCTGCAGGGATTAC
AGAAGGAATGAATGAATTGTATAAGTGAGGTATAATATTTATTATTAATAATGAAATTAGTACAAGTTCA
TTGCAACACTCTGGTTCTGAATTACACTTGATACAAAATTAAATTCTTCATACAGGACATGATTTAAACC
TCTAATTACATTATTAATACAAATTAAACCTAGATTATCCAAGTATATCTCTAGTCTCTTTTTCAAGACC
TTCAAGAAACGGGGTCCAGTCAATATCCTGTTCGATCCGGTTATCGTTAGCTCTATCCAGCACTTGTGAA
GATTCAACGCTCTCCGGAGGTTGTAGTTGAATCGGATTTGTATCTTCAGTTGATAGATTGGCCCGTATCT
CTCGAACCATAGGAGTTTCATATACAGTGGATTCGGTACACTCTCGAATTCCACGGAATTTGTTGCCTGA
TGGAGAGTAATAGGTTCTCCTGTGCGAAAATCCTCTATTACACTCATGGTGTATTGTGAAGTGGCAGTTA
CAGGGTAGAGTCACCTTGCGAGGATGCTTCTGCTTGGTTATTAAAGAGCGGACCTTGGAGTTTGCAGAAG
GTTGAATTATGTAATGTCCAGGACTTAAGGGCTTCATTTTCTGGTTTTTCAAGAAATTGTTGGTATGAGC
TCTCAGGTCCTGGATTGCATAATATAATGCAGGGGATACCACCTTTAATGACACGTGGTTTTCCATACTT
TAAGTTTGTCTGCCACTCCTTTTGTGCTCCAATAAGGTGCTTCCAGTGTTTCATCTTTAAGTAAGTGGGA
TCTACGTCATCAATGACGTTGTATTCCACTTCATCATAATATGTTCTAAGGCTAAAATCTAAATGCCCTG
TGATGTAATTGTGGGCCCCTAAAGATCTAGCCCACATAGTCTTCCCTGTTCTTGAATCACCCTCTACTAT
GATACTATTATATCTTAAAGGCCGCGCAGCGGCATCAACCCCAAAATATGCATCAGCCCATTCTTGCATT
TCCTCAGGAACGTTTGTGAATGAGGACAGAGGAAATAGTGGAGTCCATGGATCAGGTGCCCTCTGAAATA
TCTTTTGAGCATTGTTCAAAAGATTGTGATGTTGAAGGAAGTAATCCTTTGGTTGTTCTTCCTTCAATAT
TTGAAGTGCTTGTTCAAGAGAAGTTGCGTTTAACGCCTTGGCATATGAGTCGTTAGCTGTCTGTTGACCT
CCTCTAGCACTTCTACCGTCGATCTGGAATTCCCCCCATTCAATTGTGTCTCCGTCCTTGTCGACGTAGG
ACTTGACGTCGGAGCTGGATTTAGCTCCCTGAATGTTCGGATGGAAATGTGCTGACCTGGTTGGGGATAC
CAGGTCGAATAATCTGATATTTGTGATCTGAACTTTTCCTTCGAGTTGAAGCAGGACGTGGAGATGAGGT
TGCCCATCTTCGTGTAGCTCTCTGGCAATTTTAATATATTTTTTATTAGATGAAAGTTGTATTCCTTGAA
TTTGCTCAAGAGCTTCTTCTTTTGAAAGAGATCACTAAGGATATGTAAGAAATATGTTTTTTGCTTGAAT
ACGAAATCTTTTAGTAGGAGGCATTGGACTCCGATGACGTGGCTTAGCATATTAACATATCTATTGGAGT
ATTGGAGTACTATATATAGTAGTACAACTCTCATAAGGGCCATCCGTTATAATATTACCGGATGGCCCGA
AAAAAATGGGCAACCAATCAAAACGTGACACGTGGAAGGGTACTGTAGAATGATGTGACGTTTTTGAGCG
GGAAACTTCCTGAAGAAGATTCCTTTCAGATAAGATTTGTTGACTGGTCAATAGAAGGGGACAACTTTAT
TAAAGTAACTTTACTTTATTAAAAGTAAAGTTAGTGGGCCCCACAGGAAACTTGCTCAGCAAGTTTTAAG
TGGGCCCCACAGGAAACTTGCTCAGCAAGTTTTAACTGGGCCCCGCAGGAAACTTGCTCAGCAAGTTTTG
CATTATGTCGTTTTATATACGTTATTTTTACATGTATATCGC
